Addgene plasmid #40086: pEG408
Depositing lab: Geraldine Seydoux. Depositing organization: Johns Hopkins University and School of Medicine. Publication: Regulation of the MEX-5 gradient by a spatially segregated kinase/phosphatase cycle. Griffin EE, Odde DJ, Seydoux G. Cell. 2011 Sep 16;146(6):955-68. 10.1016/j.cell.2011.08.012 PubMed 21925318.
Backbone
  Vector backbone: pIC26
  Backbone manufacturer: Cheeseman lab
  Backbone size w/o insert (bp): 16397
  Modifications to backbone: GFP replaced with Dendra2 PAFP (sequence optimized for worm expression; three synthetic introns inserted)
  Vector type: Worm Expression
  Selectable markers: unc-119
Growth in bacteria
  Bacterial resistance: Ampicillin, 100 μg/mL
  Growth temperature: 37°C
  Growth strain: DH5alpha
  Copy number: Unknown
Gene/Insert
  Gene/Insert name: Mex-5 (aa 345 - 468) (alt name: Mex-5)
  Species: C. elegans (nematode)
  Insert size (bp): 372
  Mutation: contains aa 345 - 468
  GenBank ID: NM_070165.4 NP_502566.1
  Entrez Gene: mex-5 (a.k.a. CELE_W02A2.7)
  Promoter: pie-1
  Tag / fusion protein: Dendra2 PFAF (N terminal on backbone); TEV protease cleavage site (N terminal on backbone); S-peptide (N terminal on backbone)
  Cloning method: Restriction Enzyme; 5′ cloning site SpeI (not destroyed); 3′ cloning site SpeI (not destroyed)
  Sequencing primers: 5′ DENDRA-F (GGGAACCATCGACTGAAAAA)
Terms and licenses: Academic/Nonprofit Terms; Industry Terms: Not Available to Industry
Depositor comments: MEX-5 transgenes driven by the pie-1 promoter and pie-1 3'UTR were constructed by cloning the mex-5 cDNA as a SpeI fragment downstream of a Dendra2/TEV/S-peptide tag cloned into pIC26 LAP tag (Cheeseman et al., 2004). Alternate plasmid name: pIC26 Dendra + MEX-5 (aa345-STOP) (Dendra + MEX-5 ORF)
How to cite: pEG408 was a gift from Geraldine Seydoux (Addgene plasmid # 40086 ; http://n2t.net/addgene:40086 ; RRID:Addgene_40086)
