[The description below was written by a language model from this plasmid's Addgene catalogue record.]
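Description:
pEG408 is a C. elegans germline expression plasmid built on pIC26, a roughly 16.4 kb worm LAP-tag vector. It is propagated in E. coli under ampicillin selection, although the record does not state the copy number or the origin of replication. For worm transgenesis it carries the unc-119 marker, which allows transformants to be identified by rescue of the uncoordinated phenotype in unc-119 mutant animals.

The backbone's GFP has been replaced with Dendra2, a green-to-red photoconvertible fluorescent protein. Here Dendra2 is codon-optimized for worm expression and interrupted by three synthetic introns, a common way to improve transgene expression in C. elegans. Dendra2 is followed by a TEV protease cleavage site and an S-peptide, so the vector keeps the localization-and-affinity-purification tag format. The insert is a 372 bp cDNA fragment of mex-5 encoding amino acids 345 to 468, the C-terminal portion of the protein running to the stop codon. It was cloned as a SpeI fragment downstream of the tag, giving an N-terminally tagged Dendra2/TEV/S-peptide::MEX-5(345–468) fusion. Because the same site flanks both ends, insert orientation is not enforced by the cloning design.

Expression is driven by the pie-1 promoter and pie-1 3'UTR, regulatory elements widely used for maternal germline and early embryo expression. The construct belongs to a set of MEX-5 transgenes made to study how the cytoplasmic MEX-5 gradient forms. Photoconversion of Dendra2 lets the mobility and distribution of this truncated protein be followed in live embryos.
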