>Addgene plasmid #40086 | pEG408 | addgene partial sequence | sequence record 51974 | pIC26-pie1-R 5'-GGCACAAGTTCATTCACAGG-3'
TTAGGATCCACTAGTCTAATAGTGTCCTCTTAGTCCGAGATTTTCCTCAGATGTCCACTTCGTGCTGAGA
GATGTGCGACGCTTGTTCATCGGTGGATTTTCTCTGCGATTCCGTCTCAAGTGTGGTGGCAAGTCGTCTT
CGTTGGATTCCGGTTGATTGTAATCACCTCCGGCTTGAAGATCGCGACCANCATTGGAGAGGCACATCAT
TGAGCCTGCCACATTTCGATGTTTGAGCATCACTTTGGTCGGCGTGGTAGCTCTTCCACCTGTACGCATG
AATCGTGGCTGATGTCTAGCGACAACGTAGTCTTCTGGAATGACATCCTGGTCGTAATCCTGGTCATCGT
GAGACATGCGCTGATATGGAGGAATATTCTGGAATTCCTTACTAGTACCTCCACCTCCGCTGTCCATGTG
CTGGCGTTCGAATTTAGCAGCAGCGGTTTCTTTGAATTTGGCGGCGCCCTGAAAATAAAGATTCTCTCTC
GAGCGGCCGCCACCGGTGGAGCTCCACCGATCCCCCGGGCACCATGCTTGACTTGGTAGAGGACTGTATC
TTGCAACTGCGTGTTCGTATAGCTTAACTTTGTTGTAATCCGAATCGTTTCCTAGTATTTCAATTCTGTG
ATCAACAAAGTGTGCATCTGGAAGTTG
